Addgene plasmid #60076: RFN_EGFP_84
Purpose: Expresses a pair of control multiplex gRNAs targeting EGFP for use with dimeric hFokI-dCas9 nuclease
Depositing lab: Keith Joung. Depositing organization: Massachusetts General Hospital. Publication: Dimeric CRISPR RNA-guided FokI nucleases for highly specific genome editing. Tsai SQ, Wyvekens N, Khayter C, Foden JA, Thapar V, Reyon D, Goodwin MJ, Aryee MJ, Joung JK. Nat Biotechnol. 2014 Apr 25. doi: 10.1038/nbt.2908. PubMed 24770325.
Backbone
  Vector backbone: pSQT1313
  Backbone manufacturer: Joung lab (Addgene plasmid # 53370)
  Vector type: Mammalian Expression, CRISPR
Growth in bacteria
  Bacterial resistance: Ampicillin, 100 μg/mL
  Growth temperature: 37°C
  Growth strain: XL1 Blue
  Copy number: High Copy
Gene/Insert
  Gene/Insert name: pair of multiplex gRNAs targeting EGFP (alt name: EGFP gRNA pair #84)
  Promoter: U6
  Cloning method: Unknown
  Sequencing primers: 5′ OS280 (5’-CAGGGTTATTGTCTCATGAGCGG-3’)
Terms and licenses: Academic/Nonprofit Terms; Industry Terms: Not Available to Industry
Depositor comments: Left gRNA target site: CAACATCCTGGGGCACAAGC Right gRNA target site: CGATGCCCTTCAGCTCGATG
How to cite: RFN_EGFP_84 was a gift from Keith Joung (Addgene plasmid # 60076 ; http://n2t.net/addgene:60076 ; RRID:Addgene_60076)
