[The description below was written by a language model from this plasmid's Addgene catalogue record.]
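Description:
RFN_EGFP_84 is a mammalian expression CRISPR plasmid built on the pSQT1313 backbone, a vector designed for expressing two guide RNAs from a single plasmid. It is maintained in E. coli as a high-copy plasmid under ampicillin selection. The record does not list a mammalian selection marker or the specific origin of replication, and no feature table is provided, so the detailed layout of the backbone cannot be described beyond the catalogue fields.

The insert is a pair of multiplexed gRNAs, designated EGFP gRNA pair #84, expressed from a U6 promoter, the RNA polymerase III promoter commonly used to drive small, uncapped transcripts such as guide RNAs in mammalian cells. The two guides, a "left" and a "right" gRNA, recognise two separate target sites within the EGFP coding sequence. This paired arrangement suits RNA-guided FokI nucleases (RFNs), in which catalytically inactive Cas9 is fused to the FokI nuclease domain. Because FokI cleaves only as a dimer, two hFokI-dCas9 monomers must be brought to adjacent half-sites by two different gRNAs before DNA is cut, which makes cleavage dependent on both guides binding and improves specificity relative to a monomeric nuclease. The record does not state how the two guides are separated or processed from the expression cassette.

The plasmid carries no nuclease itself and is meant to be supplied alongside a dimeric hFokI-dCas9 expression construct. It is described as a control gRNA pair, so its typical use would be as a reference target for testing RFN activity at EGFP in mammalian cells.
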