>Addgene plasmid #60076 | RFN_EGFP_84 | addgene partial sequence | sequence record 98247 | ASK-FN2 5'-CGGCCTTTTTACGGTTCCTG-3'
TAGAGAGGTACCTCGAGCGGCCCAAGCTTAAAAAAACTGCCTATACGGCAGTGAACGCACCGACTCGGTG
CCACTTTTTCAAGTTGATAACGGACTAGCCTTATTTTAACTTGCTATTTCTAGCTCTAAAACCATCGAGC
TGAAGGGCATCGCTGCCTATACGGCAGTGAACGCACCGACTCGGTGCCACTTTTTCAAGTTGATAACGGA
CTAGCCTTATTTTAACTTGCTATTTCTAGCTCTAAAACGCTTGTGCCCCAGGATGTTGCTGCCTATACGG
CAGTGAACGGTGTTTCGTCCTTTCCACAAGATATATAAAGCCAAGAAATCGAAATACTTTCAAGTTACGG
TAAGCATATGATAGTCCATTTTAAAACATAATTTTAAAACTGCAAACTACCCAAGAAATTATTACTTTCT
ACGTCACGTATTTTGTACTAATATCTTTGTGTTTACAGTCAAATTAATTCTAATTATCTCTCTAACAGCC
TTGTATCGTATATGCAAATATGAAGGAATCATGGGAAATAGGCCCTCTTCCTGCCCGACCTTGGTACCGG
ATCCAGTCGACTGAATTGGTTCCTTTAAAGCCTGCTTTTTTGTACAGCTAGCGACGTCAGGTGGCACTTT
TCGGGGAAATGTGCGCGGAACCCCTATTTGTTTATTTTTCTAAATACATTCAAATATGTATCCGCTCATG
AGACAATAACCCTGATAAATGCTTCAATAATATTGAAAAAGGAAGAGTATGAGTATTCAACATTTCCGTG
TCGCCCTTATTCCCTTT
