>Addgene plasmid #60076 | RFN_EGFP_84 | addgene partial sequence | sequence record 98248 | LKO1_5 5'-GACTATCATATGCTTACCGT-3'
AAGGACGAAACACCGTTCACTGCCGTATAGGCAGCAACATCCTGGGGCACAAGCGTTTTAGAGCTAGAAA
TAGCAAGTTAAAATAAGGCTAGTCCGTTATCAACTTGAAAAAGTGGCACCGAGTCGGTGCGTTCACTGCC
GTATAGGCAGCGATGCCCTTCAGCTCGATGGTTTTAGAGCTAGAAATAGCAAGTTAAAATAAGGCTAGTC
CGTTATCAACTTGAAAAAGTGGCACCGAGTCGGTGCGTTCACTGCCGTATAGGCAGTTTTTTTAAGCTTG
GGCCGCTCGAGGTACCTCTCTACATATGACATGTGAGCAAAAGGCCAGCAAAAGGCCAGGAACCGTAAAA
AGGCCGCGTTGCTGGCGTTTTTCCATAGGCTCCGCCCCCCTGACGAGCATCACAAAAATCGACGCTCAAG
TCAGAGGTGGCGAAACCCGACAGGACTATAAAGATACCAGGCGTTTCCCCCTGGAAGCTCCCTCGTGCGC
TCTCCTGTTCCGACCCTGCCGCTTACCGGATACCTGTCCGCCTTTCTCCCTTCGGGAAGCGTGGCGCTTT
CTCATAGCTCACGCTGTAGGTATCTCAGTTCGGTGTAGGTCGTTCGCTCCAAGCTGGGCTGTGTGCACGA
ACCCCCCGTTCAGCCCGACCGCTGCGCCTTATCCGGTAACTATCGTCTTGAGTCCAACCCGGTAAGACAC
GACTTATCGCCACTGGCAGCAGCCACTGGTAACAGGATTAGCAGAGCGAGGTATGTAGGCGGTGCTACAG
AGTTCTTGAAGTGGTGGCCTAACTACGGCTACACTAGAA
